Addgene plasmid #35155: HBM-Luc
Depositing lab: Linda Penn. Publication: The Myc negative autoregulation mechanism requires Myc-Max association and involves the c-myc P2 minimal promoter. Facchini LM, Chen S, Marhin WW, Lear JN, Penn LZ. Mol Cell Biol. 1997 Jan;17(1):100-14. PubMed 8972190.
Backbone
  Vector backbone: pGL2-basic
  Backbone manufacturer: Promega
  Backbone size w/o insert (bp): 5597
  Vector type: Mammalian Expression, Luciferase
Growth in bacteria
  Bacterial resistance: Ampicillin, 100 μg/mL
  Growth temperature: 37°C
  Growth strain: DH5alpha
  Copy number: High Copy
Gene/Insert
  Gene/Insert name: Myc promoter
  Species: H. sapiens (human)
  Insert size (bp): 2500
  Mutation: Contains 2.5 kb of the c-myc minimal promoter
  Entrez Gene: MYC (a.k.a. MRTL, MYCC, bHLHe39, c-Myc)
  Promoter: c-myc
  Tag / fusion protein: Luciferase (C terminal on backbone)
  Cloning method: Restriction Enzyme; 5′ cloning site KpnI (not destroyed); 3′ cloning site SacI (not destroyed)
  Sequencing primers: 5′ EBV-rev; 3′ Luc_N_Rev
Resource information
  A portion of this plasmid was derived from a plasmid made by: Original construct in pBluescript was from E. Laufer
Terms and licenses: Academic/Nonprofit Terms; Industry Terms: Not Available to Industry
Depositor comments: This plasmid is a c-myc promoter-luciferase reporter construct designed to examine the regulation of transcription in response to conditional and constitutive Myc activation and functions as described in the associated publication. Addgene's sequencing results identified a V13C mutation in exon 1 of c-myc when compared to GenBank reference sequence AAA59886.1
How to cite: HBM-Luc was a gift from Linda Penn (Addgene plasmid # 35155 ; http://n2t.net/addgene:35155 ; RRID:Addgene_35155)
