[The description below was written by a language model from this plasmid's Addgene catalogue record and pLannotate feature annotations shown in this document.]
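Description:
HBM-Luc is a mammalian luciferase reporter plasmid built on the promoterless pGL2-basic backbone, in which about 2.5 kb of human c-myc (MYC) promoter sequence has been placed upstream of the firefly luciferase gene. The fragment was inserted between the KpnI and SacI sites, both retained, and derives from an earlier pBluescript construct. This fits the short pBluescript polylinker remnants annotated on either side of the otherwise unannotated region preceding luciferase in the 8,204 nt sequenced record. The c-myc fragment itself is not annotated in the feature table. Depositor notes indicate that it extends into c-myc exon 1, where repository sequencing found a V13C change relative to a GenBank reference.

The Photinus pyralis luciferase coding sequence is followed by the SV40 small t intron and SV40 late polyadenylation signal typical of pGL2 vectors. The small fragments annotated as small t antigen, large T antigen, the SV40 NLS, CmR and TcR are vestiges of this SV40 and backbone sequence, not functional genes. A second SV40 poly(A) signal lies upstream of the insert, where it limits read-through transcription from the backbone into the reporter. The plasmid replicates at high copy in E. coli from a ColE1/pUC-type origin and is selected through the β-lactamase gene with ampicillin. An f1 origin is also present. There is no mammalian selection marker, so the plasmid suits transient transfection.

Because luciferase output depends on the cloned c-myc promoter, the construct reports transcriptional activity of that promoter. The depositor describes it as designed to examine transcriptional regulation in response to conditional and constitutive Myc activation, in studies of Myc negative autoregulation.
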