Features (pLannotate 1.2.2; 16 found; start..end, strand, type, name):
   2560..2601    -  misc_feature   MCS (fragment): pBluescript multiple cloning site
   2658..4307    +  CDS            LUCI_PHOPY: Experimental evidence at protein level: Swiss-Prot protein existence level 1. Produces green light with a wavelength of 562 nm. From Photinus pyralis (Common eastern firefly) (Lampyris pyralis).
   4355..4385    +  CDS            CmR (fragment): chloramphenicol acetyltransferase confers resistance to chloramphenicol
   4475..4549    +  CDS            small t antigen (fragment): SV40 (simian virus 40) small t antigen
   4551..4616    +  intron         small t intron: SV40 (simian virus 40) small t antigen intron
   4746..4766    +  CDS            SV40 NLS: nuclear localization signal of SV40 (simian virus 40) large T antigen
   5085..5168    +  CDS            large T antigen (fragment): large T antigen from SV40 (simian virus 40)
   5191..5325    +  polyA_signal   SV40 poly(A) signal: SV40 polyadenylation signal
   5326..5458    +  CDS            TcR (fragment): tetracycline efflux protein; tet; confers resistance to tetracycline
   5638..6226    -  rep_origin     ori: high-copy-number ColE1/pMB1/pBR322/pUC origin of replication
   6397..7257    -  CDS            AmpR: β-lactamase; bla; confers resistance to ampicillin, carbenicillin, and related antibiotics
   7258..7362    -  promoter       AmpR promoter: bla
   7389..7817    +  rep_origin     f1 ori (sequence partly withheld): f1 bacteriophage origin of replication; arrow indicates direction of (+) strand synthesis
   7849..7916    -  CDS            lacZα (fragment): LacZα fragment of β-galactosidase; lacZ fragment
   8034..8155    +  polyA_signal   SV40 poly(A) signal: SV40 polyadenylation signal
   8188..26      -  misc_feature   MCS (fragment) (across the origin): pBluescript multiple cloning site
>Addgene plasmid #35155 | HBM-Luc | addgene full sequence | sequence record 314041 | Addgene NGS Result
CGAGGTCGACGGTATCGATAAGCTTGTTTGGCCGTTTTAGGGTTTGTTGGAATTTTTTTTTCGTCTATGT
ACTTGTGAATTATTTCACGTTTGCCATTACCGGTTCTCCATAGGGTGATGTTCATTAGCAGTGGTGATAG
GTTAATTTTCACCATCTCTTATGCGGTTGAATAGTCACCTCTGAACCACTTTTTCCTCCAGTAACTCCTC
TTTCTTCGGACCTTCTGCAGCCAACCTGAAAGAATAACAAGGAGGTGGCTGGAAACTTGTTTTAAGGAAC
CGCCTGTCCTTCCCCCGCTGGAAACCTTGCACCTCGGACGCTCCTGCTCCTGCCCCCACCTGACCCCCGC
CCTCGTTGACATCCAGGCGCGATGATCTCTGCTGCCAGTAGAGGGCACACTTACTTTACTTTCGCAAACC
TGAACGCGGGTGCTGCCCAGAGAGGGGGCGGAGGGAAAGACGCTTTGCAGCAAAATCCAGCATAGCGATT
GGTTGCTCCCCGCGTTTGCGGCAAAGGCCTGGAGGCAGGAGTAATTTGCAATCCTTAAAGCTGAATTGTG
CAGTGCATCGGATTTGGAAGCTACTATATTCACTTAACACTTGAACGCTGAGCTGCAAACTCAACGGGTA
ATAACCCATCTTGAACAGCGTACATGCTATACACGCACCCCTTTCCCCCGAATTGTTTTCTCTTTTGGAG
GTGGTGGAGGGAGAGAAAAGTTTACTTAAAATGCCTTTGGGTGAGGGACCAAGGATGAGAAGAATGTTTT
TTGTTTTTCATGCCGTGGAATAACACAAAATAAAAAATCCCGAGGGAATATACATTATATATTAAATATA
GATCATTTCAGGGAGCAAACAAATCATGTGTGGGGCTGGGCAACTAGCTAAGTCGAAGCGTAAATAAAAT
GTGAATACACGTTTGCGGGTTACATACAGTGCACTTTCACTAGTATTCAGAAAAAATTGTGAGTCAGTGA
ACTAGGAAATTAATGCCTGGAAGGCAGCCAAATTTTAATTAGCTCAAGACTCCCCCCCCCCCCAAAAAAA
GGCACGGAAGTAATACTCCTCTCCTCTTCTTTGATCAGAATCGATGCATTTTTTGTGCATGACCGCATTT
CCAATAATAAAAGGGGAAAGAGGACCTGGAAAGGAATTAAACGTCCGGTTTGTCCGGGGAGGAAAGAGTT
AACGGTTTTTTTCACAAGGGTCTCTGCTGACTCCCCCGGCTCGGTCCACAAGCTCTCCACTTGCCCCTTT
TAGGAAGTCCGGTCCCGCGGTTCGGGTACCCCCTGCCCCTCCCATATTCTCCCGTCTAGCACCTTTGATT
TCTCCCAAACCCGGCAGCCCGAGACTGTTGCAAACCGGCGCCACAGGGCGCAAAGGGGATTTGTCTCTTC
TGAAACCTGGCTGAGAAATTGGGAACTCCGTGTGGGAGGCGTGGGGGTGGGACGGTGGGGTACAGACTGG
CAGAGAGCAGGCAACCTCCCTCTCGCCCTAGCCCAGCTCTGGAACAGGCAGACACATCTCAGGGCTAAAC
AGACGCCTCCCGCACGGGGCCCCACGGAAGCCTGAGCAGGCGGGGCAGGAGGGGCGGTATCTGCTGCTTT
GGCAGCAAATTGGGGGACTCAGTCTGGGTGGAAGGTATCCAATCCAGATAGCTGTGCATACATAATGCAT
AATACATGACTCCCCCCAACAAATGCAATGGGAGTTTATTCATAACGCGCTCTCCAAGTATACGTGGCAA
TGCGTTGCTGGGTTATTTTAATCATTCTAGGCATCGTTTTCCTCCTTATGCCTCTATCATTCCTCCCTAT
CTACACTAACATCCCACGCTCTGAACGCGCGCCCATTAATACCCTTCTTTCCTCCACTCTCCCTGGGACT
CTTGATCAAAGCGCGGCCCTTTCCCCAGCCTTAGCGAGGCGCCCTGCAGCCTGGTACGCGCGTGGCGTGG
CGGTGGGCGCGCAGTGCGTTCTCGGTGTGGAGGGCAGCTGTTCCGCCTGCGATGATTTATACTCACAGGA
CAAGGATGCGGTTTGTCAAACAGTACTGCTACGGAGGAGCAGCAGAGAAAGGGAGAGGGTTTGAGAGGGA
GCAAAAGAAAATGGTAGGCGCGCGTAGTTAATTCATGCGGCTCTCTTACTCTGTTTACATCCTAGAGCTA
GAGTGCTCGGCTGCCCGGCTGAGTCTCCTCCCCACCTTCCCCACCCTCCCCACCCTCCCCATAAGCGCCC
CTCCCGGGTTCCCAAAGCAGAGGGCGTGGGGGAAAAGAAAAAAGATCCTCTCTCGCTAATCTCCGCCCAC
CGGCCCTTTATAATGCGAGGGTCTGGACGGCTGAGGACCCCCGAGCTGTGCTGCTCGCGGCCGCCACCGC
CGGGCCCCGGCCGTCCCTGGCTCCCCTCCTGCCTCGAGAAGGGCAGGGCTTCTCAGAGGCTTGGCGGGAA
AAAGAACGGAGGGAGGGATCGCGCTGAGTATAAAAGCCGGTTTTCGGGGCTTTATCTAACTCGCTGTAGT
AATTCCAGCGAGAGGCAGAGGGAGCGAGCGGGCGGCCCCGGATCCACTAGTTCTAGAGCGGCCGCCACCG
CGGTGGAGCTCTTACGCGTGCTAGCTCGAGATCTAAGTAAGCTTGGCATTCCGGTACTGTTGGTAAAATG
GAAGACGCCAAAAACATAAAGAAAGGCCCGGCGCCATTCTATCCTCTAGAGGATGGAACCGCTGGAGAGC
AACTGCATAAGGCTATGAAGAGATACGCCCTGGTTCCTGGAACAATTGCTTTTACAGATGCACATATCGA
GGTGAACATCACGTACGCGGAATACTTCGAAATGTCCGTTCGGTTGGCAGAAGCTATGAAACGATATGGG
CTGAATACAAATCACAGAATCGTCGTATGCAGTGAAAACTCTCTTCAATTCTTTATGCCGGTGTTGGGCG
CGTTATTTATCGGAGTTGCAGTTGCGCCCGCGAACGACATTTATAATGAACGTGAATTGCTCAACAGTAT
GAACATTTCGCAGCCTACCGTAGTGTTTGTTTCCAAAAAGGGGTTGCAAAAAATTTTGAACGTGCAAAAA
AAATTACCAATAATCCAGAAAATTATTATCATGGATTCTAAAACGGATTACCAGGGATTTCAGTCGATGT
ACACGTTCGTCACATCTCATCTACCTCCCGGTTTTAATGAATACGATTTTGTACCAGAGTCCTTTGATCG
TGACAAAACAATTGCACTGATAATGAATTCCTCTGGATCTACTGGGTTACCTAAGGGTGTGGCCCTTCCG
CATAGAACTGCCTGCGTCAGATTCTCGCATGCCAGAGATCCTATTTTTGGCAATCAAATCATTCCGGATA
CTGCGATTTTAAGTGTTGTTCCATTCCATCACGGTTTTGGAATGTTTACTACACTCGGATATTTGATATG
TGGATTTCGAGTCGTCTTAATGTATAGATTTGAAGAAGAGCTGTTTTTACGATCCCTTCAGGATTACAAA
ATTCAAAGTGCGTTGCTAGTACCAACCCTATTTTCATTCTTCGCCAAAAGCACTCTGATTGACAAATACG
ATTTATCTAATTTACACGAAATTGCTTCTGGGGGCGCACCTCTTTCGAAAGAAGTCGGGGAAGCGGTTGC
AAAACGCTTCCATCTTCCAGGGATACGACAAGGATATGGGCTCACTGAGACTACATCAGCTATTCTGATT
ACACCCGAGGGGGATGATAAACCGGGCGCGGTCGGTAAAGTTGTTCCATTTTTTGAAGCGAAGGTTGTGG
ATCTGGATACCGGGAAAACGCTGGGCGTTAATCAGAGAGGCGAATTATGTGTCAGAGGACCTATGATTAT
GTCCGGTTATGTAAACAATCCGGAAGCGACCAACGCCTTGATTGACAAGGATGGATGGCTACATTCTGGA
GACATAGCTTACTGGGACGAAGACGAACACTTCTTCATAGTTGACCGCTTGAAGTCTTTAATTAAATACA
AAGGATATCAGGTGGCCCCCGCTGAATTGGAATCGATATTGTTACAACACCCCAACATCTTCGACGCGGG
CGTGGCAGGTCTTCCCGACGATGACGCCGGTGAACTTCCCGCCGCCGTTGTTGTTTTGGAGCACGGAAAG
ACGATGACGGAAAAAGAGATCGTGGATTACGTCGCCAGTCAAGTAACAACCGCGAAAAAGTTGCGCGGAG
GAGTTGTGTTTGTGGACGAAGTACCGAAAGGTCTTACCGGAAAACTCGACGCAAGAAAAATCAGAGAGAT
CCTCATAAAGGCCAAGAAGGGCGGAAAGTCCAAATTGTAAAATGTAACTGTATTCAGCGATGACGAAATT
CTTAGCTATTGTAATACTGCGATGAGTGGCAGGGCGGGGCGTAATTTTTTTAAGGCAGTTATTGGTGCCC
TTAAACGCCTGGTTGCTACGCCTGAATAAGTGATAATAAGCGGATGAATGGCAGAAATTCGCCGGATCTT
TGTGAAGGAACCTTACTTCTGTGGTGTGACATAATTGGACAAACTACCTACAGAGATTTAAAGCTCTAAG
GTAAATATAAAATTTTTAAGTGTATAATGTGTTAAACTACTGATTCTAATTGTTTGTGTATTTTAGATTC
CAACCTATGGAACTGATGAATGGGAGCAGTGGTGGAATGCCTTTAATGAGGAAAACCTGTTTTGCTCAGA
AGAAATGCCATCTAGTGATGATGAGGCTACTGCTGACTCTCAACATTCTACTCCTCCAAAAAAGAAGAGA
AAGGTAGAAGACCCCAAGGACTTTCCTTCAGAATTGCTAAGTTTTTTGAGTCATGCTGTGTTTAGTAATA
GAACTCTTGCTTGCTTTGCTATTTACACCACAAAGGAAAAAGCTGCACTGCTATACAAGAAAATTATGGA
AAAATATTCTGTAACCTTTATAAGTAGGCATAACAGTTATAATCATAACATACTGTTTTTTCTTACTCCA
CACAGGCATAGAGTGTCTGCTATTAATAACTATGCTCAAAAATTGTGTACCTTTAGCTTTTTAATTTGTA
AAGGGGTTAATAAGGAATATTTGATGTATAGTGCCTTGACTAGAGATCATAATCAGCCATACCACATTTG
TAGAGGTTTTACTTGCTTTAAAAAACCTCCCACACCTCCCCCTGAACCTGAAACATAAAATGAATGCAAT
TGTTGTTGTTAACTTGTTTATTGCAGCTTATAATGGTTACAAATAAAGCAATAGCATCACAAATTTCACA
AATAAAGCATTTTTTTCACTGCATTCTAGTTGTGGTTTGTCCAAACTCATCAATGTATCTTATCATGTCT
GGATCCGTCGACCGATGCCCTTGAGAGCCTTCAACCCAGTCAGCTCCTTCCGGTGGGCGCGGGGCATGAC
TATCGTCGCCGCACTTATGACTGTCTTCTTTATCATGCAACTCGTAGGACAGGTGCCGGCAGCGCTCTTC
CGCTTCCTCGCTCACTGACTCGCTGCGCTCGGTCGTTCGGCTGCGGCGAGCGGTATCAGCTCACTCAAAG
GCGGTAATACGGTTATCCACAGAATCAGGGGATAACGCAGGAAAGAACATGTGAGCAAAAGGCCAGCAAA
AGGCCAGGAACCGTAAAAAGGCCGCGTTGCTGGCGTTTTTCCATAGGCTCCGCCCCCCTGACGAGCATCA
CAAAAATCGACGCTCAAGTCAGAGGTGGCGAAACCCGACAGGACTATAAAGATACCAGGCGTTTCCCCCT
GGAAGCTCCCTCGTGCGCTCTCCTGTTCCGACCCTGCCGCTTACCGGATACCTGTCCGCCTTTCTCCCTT
CGGGAAGCGTGGCGCTTTCTCATAGCTCACGCTGTAGGTATCTCAGTTCGGTGTAGGTCGTTCGCTCCAA
GCTGGGCTGTGTGCACGAACCCCCCGTTCAGCCCGACCGCTGCGCCTTATCCGGTAACTATCGTCTTGAG
TCCAACCCGGTAAGACACGACTTATCGCCACTGGCAGCAGCCACTGGTAACAGGATTAGCAGAGCGAGGT
ATGTAGGCGGTGCTACAGAGTTCTTGAAGTGGTGGCCTAACTACGGCTACACTAGAAGAACAGTATTTGG
TATCTGCGCTCTGCTGAAGCCAGTTACCTTCGGAAAAAGAGTTGGTAGCTCTTGATCCGGCAAACAAACC
ACCGCTGGTAGCGGTGGTTTTTTTGTTTGCAAGCAGCAGATTACGCGCAGAAAAAAAGGATCTCAAGAAG
ATCCTTTGATCTTTTCTACGGGGTCTGACGCTCAGTGGAACGAAAACTCACGTTAAGGGATTTTGGTCAT
GAGATTATCAAAAAGGATCTTCACCTAGATCCTTTTAAATTAAAAATGAAGTTTTAAATCAATCTAAAGT
ATATATGAGTAAACTTGGTCTGACAGTTACCAATGCTTAATCAGTGAGGCACCTATCTCAGCGATCTGTC
TATTTCGTTCATCCATAGTTGCCTGACTCCCCGTCGTGTAGATAACTACGATACGGGAGGGCTTACCATC
TGGCCCCAGTGCTGCAATGATACCGCGAGACCCACGCTCACCGGCTCCAGATTTATCAGCAATAAACCAG
CCAGCCGGAAGGGCCGAGCGCAGAAGTGGTCCTGCAACTTTATCCGCCTCCATCCAGTCTATTAATTGTT
GCCGGGAAGCTAGAGTAAGTAGTTCGCCAGTTAATAGTTTGCGCAACGTTGTTGCCATTGCTACAGGCAT
CGTGGTGTCACGCTCGTCGTTTGGTATGGCTTCATTCAGCTCCGGTTCCCAACGATCAAGGCGAGTTACA
TGATCCCCCATGTTGTGCAAAAAAGCGGTTAGCTCCTTCGGTCCTCCGATCGTTGTCAGAAGTAAGTTGG
CCGCAGTGTTATCACTCATGGTTATGGCAGCACTGCATAATTCTCTTACTGTCATGCCATCCGTAAGATG
CTTTTCTGTGACTGGTGAGTACTCAACCAAGTCATTCTGAGAATAGTGTATGCGGCGACCGAGTTGCTCT
TGCCCGGCGTCAATACGGGATAATACCGCGCCACATAGCAGAACTTTAAAAGTGCTCATCATTGGAAAAC
GTTCTTCGGGGCGAAAACTCTCAAGGATCTTACCGCTGTTGAGATCCAGTTCGATGTAACCCACTCGTGC
ACCCAACTGATCTTCAGCATCTTTTACTTTCACCAGCGTTTCTGGGTGAGCAAAAACAGGAAGGCAAAAT
GCCGCAAAAAAGGGAATAAGGGCGACACGGAAATGTTGAATACTCATACTCTTCCTTTTTCAATATTATT
GAAGCATTTATCAGGGTTATTGTCTCATGAGCGGATACATATTTGAATGTATTTAGAAAAATAAACAAAT
AGGGGTTCCGCGCACATTTCCCCGAAAAGTGCCACCTG
[124 nt withheld, positions 7389-7512]
C
[91 nt withheld, positions 7514-7604]
A
[49 nt withheld, positions 7606-7654]
CCTTTGACGTTGGAGTCCACGTTCTTT
[37 nt withheld, positions 7682-7718]
ACCCTATCTCGGTCTATTCTTTTGATTTATAAGGGATTTTGCCGATTTCGGCCTATTGGTTAAAAAATGA
GCTGATTTAACAAAAATTTAACGCGAATTTTAACAAAATATTAACGCTTACAATTTGCCATTCGCCATTC
AGGCTGCGCAACTGTTGGGAAGGGCGATCGGTGCGGGCCTCTTCGCTATTACGCCAGCCCAAGCTACCAT
GATAAGTAAGTAATATTAAGGTACGTGGAGGTTTTACTTGCTTTAAAAAACCTCCCACACCTCCCCCTGA
ACCTGAAACATAAAATGAATGCAATTGTTGTTGTTAACTTGTTTATTGCAGCTTATAATGGTTACAAATA
AAGCAATAGCATCACAAATTTCACAAATAAAGCATTTTTTTCACTGCATTCTAGTTGTGGTTTGTCCAAA
CTCATCAATGTATCTTATGGTACTGTAACTGAGCTAACATAACCCGGGAGGTACCGGGCCCCCCCT
